>Addgene plasmid #227207 | L373F USP7 catalytic | addgene full sequence | sequence record 449530 | Addgene NGS Result
TTGAGATCCTTTTTTTCTGCGCGTAATCTGCTGCTTGCAAACAAAAAAACCACCGCTACCAGCGGTGGTT
TGTTTGCCGGATCAAGAGCTACCAACTCTTTTTCCGAAGGTAACTGGCTTCAGCAGAGCGCAGATACCAA
ATACTGTCCTTCTAGTGTAGCCGTAGTTAGGCCACCACTTCAAGAACTCTGTAGCACCGCCTACATACCT
CGCTCTGCTAATCCTGTTACCAGTGGCTGCTGCCAGTGGCGATAAGTCGTGTCTTACCGGGTTGGACTCA
AGACGATAGTTACCGGATAAGGCGCAGCGGTCGGGCTGAACGGGGGGTTCGTGCACACAGCCCAGCTTGG
AGCGAACGACCTACACCGAACTGAGATACCTACAGCGTGAGCTATGAGAAAGCGCCACGCTTCCCGAAGG
GAGAAAGGCGGACAGGTATCCGGTAAGCGGCAGGGTCGGAACAGGAGAGCGCACGAGGGAGCTTCCAGGG
GGAAACGCCTGGTATCTTTATAGTCCTGTCGGGTTTCGCCACCTCTGACTTGAGCGTCGATTTTTGTGAT
GCTCGTCAGGGGGGCGGAGCCTATGGAAAAACGCCAGCAACGCGGCCTTTTTACGGTTCCTGGCCTTTTG
CTGGCCTTTTGCTCACATGTTCTTTCCTGCGTTATCCCCTGATTCTGTGGATAACCGTATTACCGCCTTT
GAGTGAGCTGATACCGCTCGCCGCAGCCGAACGACCGAGCGCAGCGAGTCAGTGAGCGAGGAAGCGGAAG
AGCGCCTGATGCGGTATTTTCTCCTTACGCATCTGTGCGGTATTTCACACCGCAATGGTGCACTCTCAGT
ACAATCTGCTCTGATGCCGCATAGTTAAGCCAGTATACACTCCGCTATCGCTACGTGACTGGGTCATGGC
TGCGCCCCGACACCCGCCAACACCCGCTGACGCGCCCTGACGGGCTTGTCTGCTCCCGGCATCCGCTTAC
AGACAAGCTGTGACCGTCTCCGGGAGCTGCATGTGTCAGAGGTTTTCACCGTCATCACCGAAACGCGCGA
GGCAGCTGCGGTAAAGCTCATCAGCGTGGTCGTGAAGCGATTCACAGATGTCTGCCTGTTCATCCGCGTC
CAGCTCGTTGAGTTTCTCCAGAAGCGTTAATGTCTGGCTTCTGATAAAGCGGGCCATGTTAAGGGCGGTT
TTTTCCTGTTTGGTCACTGATGCCTCCGTGTAAGGGGGATTTCTGTTCATGGGGGTAATGATACCGATGA
AACGAGAGAGGATGCTCACGATACGGGTTACTGATGATGAACATGCCCGGTTACTGGAACGTTGTGAGGG
TAAACAACTGGCGGTATGGATGCGGCGGGACCAGAGAAAAATCACTCAGGGTCAATGCCAGCGCTTCGTT
AATACAGATGTAGGTGTTCCACAGGGTAGCCAGCAGCATCCTGCGATGCAGATCCGGAACATAATGGTGC
AGGGCGCTGACTTCCGCGTTTCCAGACTTTACGAAACACGGAAACCGAAGACCATTCATGTTGTTGCTCA
GGTCGCAGACGTTTTGCAGCAGCAGTCGCTTCACGTTCGCTCGCGTATCGGTGATTCATTCTGCTAACCA
GTAAGGCAACCCCGCCAGCCTAGCCGGGTCCTCAACGACAGGAGCACGATCATGCGCACCCGTGGGGCCG
CCATGCCGGCGATAATGGCCTGCTTCTCGCCGAAACGTTTGGTGGCGGGACCAGTGACGAAGGCTTGAGC
GAGGGCGTGCAAGATTCCGAATACCGCAAGCGACAGGCCGATCATCGTCGCGCTCCAGCGAAAGCGGTCC
TCGCCGAAAATGACCCAGAGCGCTGCCGGCACCTGTCCTACGAGTTGCATGATAAAGAAGACAGTCATAA
GTGCGGCGACGATAGTCATGCCCCGCGCCCACCGGAAGGAGCTGACTGGGTTGAAGGCTCTCAAGGGCAT
CGGTCGAGATCCCGGTGCCTAATGAGTGAGCTAACTTACATTAATTGCGTTGCGCTCACTGCCCGCTTTC
CAGTCGGGAAACCTGTCGTGCCAGCTGCATTAATGAATCGGCCAACGCGCGGGGAGAGGCGGTTTGCGTA
TTGGGCGCCAGGGTGGTTTTTCTTTTCACCAGTGAGACGGGCAACAGCTGATTGCCCTTCACCGCCTGGC
CCTGAGAGAGTTGCAGCAAGCGGTCCACGCTGGTTTGCCCCAGCAGGCGAAAATCCTGTTTGATGGTGGT
TAACGGCGGGATATAACATGAGCTGTCTTCGGTATCGTCGTATCCCACTACCGAGATATCCGCACCAACG
CGCAGCCCGGACTCGGTAATGGCGCGCATTGCGCCCAGCGCCATCTGATCGTTGGCAACCAGCATCGCAG
TGGGAACGATGCCCTCATTCAGCATTTGCATGGTTTGTTGAAAACCGGACATGGCACTCCAGTCGCCTTC
CCGTTCCGCTATCGGCTGAATTTGATTGCGAGTGAGATATTTATGCCAGCCAGCCAGACGCAGACGCGCC
GAGACAGAACTTAATGGGCCCGCTAACAGCGCGATTTGCTGGTGACCCAATGCGACCAGATGCTCCACGC
CCAGTCGCGTACCGTCTTCATGGGAGAAAATAATACTGTTGATGGGTGTCTGGTCAGAGACATCAAGAAA
TAACGCCGGAACATTAGTGCAGGCAGCTTCCACAGCAATGGCATCCTGGTCATCCAGCGGATAGTTAATG
ATCAGCCCACTGACGCGTTGCGCGAGAAGATTGTGCACCGCCGCTTTACAGGCTTCGACGCCGCTTCGTT
CTACCATCGACACCACCACGCTGGCACCCAGTTGATCGGCGCGAGATTTAATCGCCGCGACAATTTGCGA
CGGCGCGTGCAGGGCCAGACTGGAGGTGGCAACGCCAATCAGCAACGACTGTTTGCCCGCCAGTTGTTGT
GCCACGCGGTTGGGAATGTAATTCAGCTCCGCCATCGCCGCTTCCACTTTTTCCCGCGTTTTCGCAGAAA
CGTGGCTGGCCTGGTTCACCACGCGGGAAACGGTCTGATAAGAGACACCGGCATACTCTGCGACATCGTA
TAACGTTACTGGTTTCACATTCACCACCCTGAATTGACTCTCTTCCGGGCGCTATCATGCCATACCGCGA
AAGGTTTTGCGCCATTCGATGGTGTCCGGGATCTCGACGCTCTCCCTTATGCGACTCCTGCATTAGGAAG
CAGCCCAGTAGTAGGTTGAGGCCGTTGAGCACCGCCGCCGCAAGGAATGGTGCATGCAAGGAGATGGCGC
CCAACAGTCCCCCGGCCACGGGGCCTGCCACCATACCCACGCCGAAACAAGCGCTCATGAGCCCGAAGTG
GCGAGCCCGATCTTCCCCATCGGTGATGTCGGCGATATAGGCGCCAGCAACCGCACCTGTGGCGCCGGTG
ATGCCGGCCACGATGCGTCCGGCGTAGAGGATCGAGATCTCGATCCCGCGAAATTAATACGACTCACTAT
AGGGGAATTGTGAGCGGATAACAATTCCCCTCTAGAAATAATTTTGTTTAACTTTAAGAAGGAGATATAC
CATGGGCAGCAGCCATCATCATCATCATCACAGCAGCGGCCTGGTTCCGCGTGGTAGTAAGAAGCACACA
GGCTACGTCGGCTTAAAGAATCAGGGAGCGACTTGTTACATGAACAGCCTGCTACAGACGTTATTTTTCA
CGAATCAGCTACGAAAGGCTGTGTACATGATGCCAACCGAGGGGGATGATTCGTCTAAAAGCGTCCCTTT
AGCATTACAAAGAGTGTTCTATGAATTACAGCATAGTGATAAACCTGTAGGAACAAAAAAGTTAACAAAG
TCATTTGGGTGGGAAACTTTAGATAGCTTCATGCAACATGATGTTCAGGAGCTTTGTCGAGTGTTGCTCG
ATAATGTGGAAAATAAGATGAAAGGCACCTGTGTAGAGGGCACCATACCCAAATTATTCCGCGGCAAAAT
GGTGTCCTATATCCAGTGTAAAGAAGTAGACTATCGGTCTGATAGAAGAGAAGATTATTATGATATCCAG
CTAAGTATCAAAGGAAAGAAAAATATATTTGAATCATTTGTGGATTATGTGGCAGTAGAACAGTTCGATG
GGGACAATAAATACGACGCTGGGGAACATGGCTTACAGGAAGCAGAGAAAGGTGTGAAATTCCTAACATT
GCCACCAGTGTTACATCTACAACTGATGAGATTTATGTATGACCCTCAGACGGACCAAAATATCAAGATC
AATGATAGGTTTGAATTCCCAGAGCAGTTACCACTTGATGAATTTTTGCAAAAAACAGATCCTAAGGACC
CTGCAAATTATATTCTTCATGCAGTCCTGGTTCATAGTGGAGATAATCATGGTGGACATTATGTGGTTTA
TCTAAACCCCAAAGGGGATGGCAAATGGTGTAAATTTGATGACGACGTGGTGTCAAGGTGTACTAAAGAG
GAAGCAATTGAGCACAATTATGGGGGTCACGATGACGACCTGTCTGTTCGACACTGCACTAATGCTTACA
TGTTAGTCTACATCAGGGAATCAAAACTGAGTGAAGTTTTACAGGCGGTCACCGACCATGATATTCCTCA
GCAGTTGGTGGAGCGATTACAAGAAGAGAAAAGGATCGAGGCTCAGAAGCGGAAGGAGCGGCAGGAATGA
TGACGAAGCTTGCGGCCGCACTCGAGCACCACCACCACCACCACTGAGATCCGGCTGCTAACAAAGCCCG
AAAGGAAGCTGAGTTGGCTGCTGCCACCGCTGAGCAATAACTAGCATAACCCCTTGGGGCCTCTAAACGG
GTCTTGAGGGGTTTTTTGCTGAAAGGAGGAACTATATCCGGATTGGCGAATGGG
[124 nt withheld, positions 4885-5008]
C
[91 nt withheld, positions 5010-5100]
A
[49 nt withheld, positions 5102-5150]
CCTTTGACGTTGGAGTCCACGTTCTTT
[37 nt withheld, positions 5178-5214]
ACCCTATCTCGGTCTATTCTTTTGATTTATAAGGGATTTTGCCGATTTCGGCCTATTGGTTAAAAAATGA
GCTGATTTAACAAAAATTTAACGCGAATTTTAACAAAATATTAACGCTTACAATTTAGGTGGCACTTTTC
GGGGAAATGTGCGCGGAACCCCTATTTGTTTATTTTTCTAAATACATTCAAATATGTATCCGCTCATGAA
TTAATTCTTAGAAAAACTCATCGAGCATCAAATGAAACTGCAATTTATTCATATCAGGATTATCAATACC
ATATTTTTGAAAAAGCCGTTTCTGTAATGAAGGAGAAAACTCACCGAGGCAGTTCCATAGGATGGCAAGA
TCCTGGTATCGGTCTGCGATTCCGACTCGTCCAACATCAATACAACCTATTAATTTCCCCTCGTCAAAAA
TAAGGTTATCAAGTGAGAAATCACCATGAGTGACGACTGAATCCGGTGAGAATGGCAAAAGTTTATGCAT
TTCTTTCCAGACTTGTTCAACAGGCCAGCCATTACGCTCGTCATCAAAATCACTCGCATCAACCAAACCG
TTATTCATTCGTGATTGCGCCTGAGCGAGACGAAATACGCGATCGCTGTTAAAAGGACAATTACAAACAG
GAATCGAATGCAACCGGCGCAGGAACACTGCCAGCGCATCAACAATATTTTCACCTGAATCAGGATATTC
TTCTAATACCTGGAATGCTGTTTTCCCGGGGATCGCAGTGGTGAGTAACCATGCATCATCAGGAGTACGG
ATAAAATGCTTGATGGTCGGAAGAGGCATAAATTCCGTCAGCCAGTTTAGTCTGACCATCTCATCTGTAA
CATCATTGGCAACGCTACCTTTGCCATGTTTCAGAAACAACTCTGGCGCATCGGGCTTCCCATACAATCG
ATAGATTGTCGCACCTGATTGCCCGACATTATCGCGAGCCCATTTATACCCATATAAATCAGCATCCATG
TTGGAATTTAATCGCGGCCTAGAGCAAGACGTTTCCCGTTGAATATGGCTCATAACACCCCTTGTATTAC
TGTTTATGTAAGCAGACAGTTTTATTGTTCATGACCAAAATCCCTTAACGTGAGTTTTCGTTCCACTGAG
CGTCAGACCCCGTAGAAAAGATCAAAGGATCTTC
Features (pLannotate 1.2.2; 20 found; start..end, strand, type, name):
      1..589     +  rep_origin     ori: high-copy-number ColE1/pMB1/pBR322/pUC origin of replication
    775..914     -  misc_feature   bom: basis of mobility region from pBR322
   1016..1207    -  CDS            rop: Rop protein, which maintains plasmids at low copy number; rop
   1224..1604    +  CDS            YPB1_ECOLX: Protein predicted: Swiss-Prot protein existence level 4. From Escherichia coli.
   1676..1967    -  CDS            TcR (fragment): tetracycline efflux protein; tet; confers resistance to tetracycline
   1982..2003    -  protein_bind   CAP binding site: CAP binding activates transcription in the presence of cAMP. E. coli catabolite activator protein
   2016..3098    -  CDS            lacI: lac repressor; lacI; The lac repressor binds to the lac operator to inhibit transcription in E. coli. This inhibition can be relieved by adding lactose or isopropyl-β-D-thiogalactopyranoside (IPTG).
   3099..3176    -  promoter       lacI promoter: lacI
   3184..3463    -  CDS            TcR (fragment): tetracycline efflux protein; tet; confers resistance to tetracycline
   3485..3503    +  promoter       T7 promoter: promoter for bacteriophage T7 RNA polymerase
   3504..3528    +  protein_bind   lac operator: The lac repressor binds to the lac operator to inhibit transcription in E. coli. This inhibition can be relieved by adding lactose or isopropyl-β-D-thiogalactopyranoside (IPTG). lac repressor encoded by lacI
   3543..3565    +  RBS            RBS: efficient ribosome binding site from bacteriophage T7 gene 10 (Olins and Rangwala, 1989)
   3584..3600    +  CDS            capTEV™ (fragment): composite tag for in vivo biotinylation, TEV protease cleavage, and 6xHis tagging
   3626..4687    +  CDS            USP7 (fragment): UBP7_HUMAN - Also known as HAUSP. Experimental evidence at protein level: Swiss-Prot protein existence level 1. (Microbial infection) Contributes to the overall stabilization and trans-activation capability of the herpesvirus 1 trans-acting transcriptional protein ICP0/VMW110 during HSV-1 infection. From Homo sapiens (Human).
   4717..4734    +  CDS            9xHis (fragment): 9xHis affinity tag
   4744..4793    +  CDS            SET1 (fragment): solubility-enhancement tag derived from T7 phage gene 10B
   4801..4848    +  terminator     T7 terminator: transcription terminator for bacteriophage T7 RNA polymerase
   4885..5313    +  rep_origin     f1 ori (sequence partly withheld): f1 bacteriophage origin of replication; arrow indicates direction of (+) strand synthesis
   5366..5423    +  promoter       AmpR promoter (fragment): bla
   5432..6247    -  CDS            KanR: aminoglycoside phosphotransferase; aph(3')-Ia; confers resistance to kanamycin in bacteria or G418 (Geneticin®) in eukaryotes
