[The description below was written by a language model from this plasmid's Addgene catalogue record and pLannotate feature annotations shown in this document.]
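Description:
L373F USP7 catalytic is a bacterial expression plasmid built on the pET28a-LIC backbone, a ligation-independent-cloning derivative of pET28a, and is designed to produce a mutant form of the human USP7 (HAUSP) catalytic domain in E. coli. The plasmid replicates from a ColE1/pBR322-type origin accompanied by the bom region and the rop gene, which is consistent with its listing as low copy. It is selected with kanamycin through an aminoglycoside phosphotransferase (KanR) gene, and an f1 origin is also present. The total sequenced length is about 6.4 kb.

The synthesized insert of 1,062 bp encodes residues 207–560 of the deubiquitinase USP7 and carries the L373F substitution, which the depositor describes as a Hao-Fountain syndrome patient mutation. Expression is driven by a T7 promoter followed by a lac operator and the T7 gene 10 ribosome binding site, and ends at the T7 terminator. A plasmid-borne lacI gene supplies repressor, so transcription requires a host that provides T7 RNA polymerase and is induced with IPTG. The protein carries an N-terminal 6His tag described as cleavable; the record does not name the protease. The annotation detects a short His-tag match just upstream of the USP7 coding region. It also detects a His-tag fragment and a short T7 gene 10-derived match downstream of the insert. These are probably residual vector sequence, and the record does not indicate whether they are translated. The short tetracycline-resistance fragments flanking lacI are likewise backbone remnants.

The construct is suited to purifying recombinant mutant catalytic domain by metal-affinity chromatography. The associated study examined how pathogenic USP7 variants affect the enzyme's activity, stability and allosteric modulation.
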