Addgene plasmid #227207: L373F USP7 catalytic
Purpose: Expresses human USP7 Catalytic domain with a N-terminal cleavable 6His tag in E. coli
Depositing lab: Irina Bezsonova. Depositing organization: University of Connecticut Health Center. Publication: Functional spectrum of USP7 pathogenic variants in Hao-Fountain syndrome: Insights into the enzyme's activity, stability, and allosteric modulation. Korchak EJ, Sharafi M, Jaen Maisonet I, Salazar-Chaparro A, Semenova IV, Khan H, O'Neil AL, Caro P, Schaaf CP, Buhrlage SJ, Bezsonova I. Proc Natl Acad Sci U S A. 2025 Sep 30;122(39):e2510252122. doi: 10.1073/pnas.2510252122. Epub 2025 Sep 22. PubMed 40982686.
Backbone
  Vector backbone: pET28a-LIC Vector (GenBank accession EF442785)
  Backbone manufacturer: Structural Genomics Consortium, Toronto
  Backbone size w/o insert (bp): 5306
  Vector type: Bacterial Expression
Growth in bacteria
  Bacterial resistance: Kanamycin, 50 μg/mL
  Growth temperature: 37°C
  Growth strain: DH5alpha
  Copy number: Low Copy
Gene/Insert
  Gene/Insert name: USP7 (Ubiquitin carboxyl-terminal hydrolase 7) (alt name: HAUSP)
  Species: H. sapiens (human)
  Insert size (bp): 1062
  Mutation: L373F; aa 207-560
  Entrez Gene: USP7 (a.k.a. C16DELp13.2, DEL16P13.2, HAFOUS, HAUSP, TEF1)
  Promoter: T7-promoter
  Tag / fusion protein: 6His (N terminal on insert)
  Cloning method: Gene Synthesis
  Sequencing primers: 5′ T7; 3′ T7-term
Terms and licenses: Academic/Nonprofit Terms; Industry Terms: Not Available to Industry
Depositor comments: USP7 Catalytic domain Hao-Fountain patient mutation L373F
How to cite: L373F USP7 catalytic was a gift from Irina Bezsonova (Addgene plasmid # 227207 ; http://n2t.net/addgene:227207 ; RRID:Addgene_227207)
